Addgene plasmid #104977: pET28a-mxEH
Purpose: Biosynthesis of oxylipins by microbial enzymes
Depositing lab: Deokkun Oh. Depositing organization: Konkuk University.
Backbone
  Vector backbone: pET 28a
  Backbone manufacturer: Novagen
  Backbone size w/o insert (bp): 5369
  Total vector size (bp): 6265
  Vector type: Bacterial Expression
Growth in bacteria
  Bacterial resistance: Kanamycin, 50 μg/mL
  Growth temperature: 37°C
  Growth strain: NEB Stable
  Copy number: High Copy
Gene/Insert
  Gene/Insert name: MXAN_1644 (alt name: mxEH)
  Species: Myxococcus xanthus
  Insert size (bp): 957
  GenBank ID: ABF 91519.1
  Entrez Gene: MXAN_1644 (a.k.a. MXAN_1644)
  Promoter: T7 promoter
  Tag / fusion protein: 6 histidine tag (N terminal on backbone)
  Cloning method: Restriction Enzyme; 5′ cloning site NdeI (not destroyed); 3′ cloning site HindIII (not destroyed)
  Sequencing primers: 5′ GCGCATATGGCTGACATCACGCATCGAAC; 3′ GCTAAGCTTTCAGGCCGGCAGCTTCTTCA
Terms and licenses: Academic/Nonprofit Terms; Industry Terms: Not Available to Industry
How to cite: pET28a-mxEH was a gift from Deokkun Oh (Addgene plasmid # 104977 ; http://n2t.net/addgene:104977 ; RRID:Addgene_104977)
