[The description below was written by a language model from this plasmid's Addgene catalogue record and pLannotate feature annotations shown in this document.]
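Description:
pET28a-mxEH is a bacterial expression plasmid built on the Novagen pET-28a backbone, carrying the Myxococcus xanthus gene MXAN_1644 (mxEH) as an insert of about 957 bp cloned between the NdeI and HindIII sites, both of which are retained. It is selected with kanamycin through the aph(3')-Ia (KanR) gene and replicates from a ColE1/pBR322-type origin. The catalogue lists it as high copy, although the feature table also shows the rop gene and bom region typical of pBR322-derived pET vectors, which generally moderate copy number. An f1 origin is also present. The short fragments annotated as TcR, an AmpR promoter piece and a predicted E. coli protein appear to be backbone remnants rather than functional elements.

Expression is driven by the T7 promoter, followed by a lac operator and the strong T7 gene 10 ribosome binding site, and ends at the T7 terminator. The plasmid-borne lacI gene supplies lac repressor, so transcription stays repressed until IPTG or lactose is added, and it requires a host that provides T7 RNA polymerase. The backbone contributes an N-terminal 6xHis tag followed by a thrombin cleavage site, which allows metal-affinity purification and optional tag removal. The features annotated as capTEV, 9xHis and SET1 fragments most likely reflect the standard pET-28a His-tag and flanking sequences. The insert itself is not annotated in the feature table, but it fits the gap between the thrombin site and the downstream His sequence. Whether that downstream His sequence is translated is not stated in the record. The stated purpose is the biosynthesis of oxylipins by microbial enzymes, consistent with recombinant production of this protein in E. coli. The record does not otherwise describe its enzymatic activity.
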