Features (pLannotate 1.2.2; 20 found; start..end, strand, type, name):
      1..19      +  promoter       T7 promoter: promoter for bacteriophage T7 RNA polymerase
     20..44      +  protein_bind   lac operator: The lac repressor binds to the lac operator to inhibit transcription in E. coli. This inhibition can be relieved by adding lactose or isopropyl-β-D-thiogalactopyranoside (IPTG). lac repressor encoded by lacI
     59..81      +  RBS            RBS: efficient ribosome binding site from bacteriophage T7 gene 10 (Olins and Rangwala, 1989)
    100..116     +  CDS            capTEV™ (fragment): composite tag for in vivo biotinylation, TEV protease cleavage, and 6xHis tagging
    127..144     +  CDS            thrombin site: thrombin recognition and cleavage site
   1126..1143    +  CDS            9xHis (fragment): 9xHis affinity tag
   1153..1202    +  CDS            SET1 (fragment): solubility-enhancement tag derived from T7 phage gene 10B
   1210..1257    +  terminator     T7 terminator: transcription terminator for bacteriophage T7 RNA polymerase
   1294..1722    +  rep_origin     f1 ori (sequence partly withheld): f1 bacteriophage origin of replication; arrow indicates direction of (+) strand synthesis
   1775..1832    +  promoter       AmpR promoter (fragment): bla
   1841..2656    -  CDS            KanR: aminoglycoside phosphotransferase; aph(3')-Ia; confers resistance to kanamycin in bacteria or G418 (Geneticin®) in eukaryotes
   2778..3366    +  rep_origin     ori: high-copy-number ColE1/pMB1/pBR322/pUC origin of replication
   3552..3691    -  misc_feature   bom: basis of mobility region from pBR322
   3793..3984    -  CDS            rop: Rop protein, which maintains plasmids at low copy number; rop
   4001..4381    +  CDS            YPB1_ECOLX: Protein predicted: Swiss-Prot protein existence level 4. From Escherichia coli.
   4453..4744    -  CDS            TcR (fragment): tetracycline efflux protein; tet; confers resistance to tetracycline
   4759..4780    -  protein_bind   CAP binding site: CAP binding activates transcription in the presence of cAMP. E. coli catabolite activator protein
   4793..5875    -  CDS            lacI: lac repressor; lacI; The lac repressor binds to the lac operator to inhibit transcription in E. coli. This inhibition can be relieved by adding lactose or isopropyl-β-D-thiogalactopyranoside (IPTG).
   5876..5953    -  promoter       lacI promoter: lacI
   5961..6240    -  CDS            TcR (fragment): tetracycline efflux protein; tet; confers resistance to tetracycline
>Addgene plasmid #104977 | pET28a-mxEH | addgene full sequence | sequence record 202891 | Addgene NGS Result
TAATACGACTCACTATAGGGGAATTGTGAGCGGATAACAATTCCCCTCTAGAAATAATTTTGTTTAACTT
TAAGAAGGAGATATACCATGGGCAGCAGCCATCATCATCATCATCACAGCAGCGGCCTGGTGCCGCGCGG
CAGCCATATGGCTGACATCACGCATCGAACCGTAAAGACGAATGGCATCAACCTGCACCTCGCGGAGGCG
GGTTCAGGGCCGCTCGTGTTGCTCCTGCATGGTTGGCCGGAGTCCTGGTACTCGTGGCGCCATCAGCTTC
CGGCGTTGGCGGCGGCGGGGTACCACGCGGTGGCCCCAGACGTCCGTGGCTACGGCCAGAGCGACAAGCC
GGAGGCCATCGAGGCGTACAGCATGAAGCAGTTGGTGGGTGATGCGGTTGGCCTGCTGGATGCGCTGGGG
GAGAGGACGGCCATCGTCATCGGCCACGACTGGGGCTCGGCGATTGCCTGGAACTGTGCCGCCCTGCATC
CCGACCGCTTCCGCGCGGTGGTGGGAATGAGCGTTCCCCATCTGGGGCGCGCGCCCATGCCGCCCATGCA
GTTGTTTCAGCGCATGTTCGGTGAGAAGTGGTTCTACATCCTCTACTTCCAGGAGCCCGGCGTGGCCGAG
GCCGAGTTCGAGGCGGACGTCCCGAGGACGGTCCGGGCGATTCTCACGGGCACCCCCGGCTTCGATGTGA
CGAATCCCGCCGTGCTGGCGAAGAAGAAGGGGGAAGGCTTCCTCGCGAGGCTCGACGTACCTGAGACGTT
GCCCGGCTGGCTCACCGAGGCGGACGTCGCGTACTTCGCGAAGGAGCTCGCCGGCAGTGGATTCCGGGGC
GGGCTCAATCGCTACCGCAACATGGACCGGGACTGGCACGAACTGCCGGAGCTGGCGACGGCGGTCATCT
CGCAGCCGGCCCTCTACATCGTCGGAGAGAAGGACCCGGTGCGTGCCTTCTCTCCCGTTGACCCGATGAA
GGCCCTGGTGCCGAACCTGGCCGACATCCACGTCATTCCCGGCGCGGGTCATTGGGTTCAGCAGGAGCAC
GCCGCCGAGGTGAATGCCGCGCTGCTGGCCTTCCTGAAGAAGCTGCCGGCCTGAAAGCTTGCGGCCGCAC
TCGAGCACCACCACCACCACCACTGAGATCCGGCTGCTAACAAAGCCCGAAAGGAAGCTGAGTTGGCTGC
TGCCACCGCTGAGCAATAACTAGCATAACCCCTTGGGGCCTCTAAACGGGTCTTGAGGGGTTTTTTGCTG
AAAGGAGGAACTATATCCGGATTGGCGAATGGG
[124 nt withheld, positions 1294-1417]
C
[91 nt withheld, positions 1419-1509]
A
[49 nt withheld, positions 1511-1559]
CCTTTGACGTTGGAGTCCACGTTCTTT
[37 nt withheld, positions 1587-1623]
ACCCTATCTCGGTCTATTCTTTTGATTTATAAGGGATTTTGCCGATTTCGGCCTATTGGTTAAAAAATGA
GCTGATTTAACAAAAATTTAACGCGAATTTTAACAAAATATTAACGCTTACAATTTAGGTGGCACTTTTC
GGGGAAATGTGCGCGGAACCCCTATTTGTTTATTTTTCTAAATACATTCAAATATGTATCCGCTCATGAA
TTAATTCTTAGAAAAACTCATCGAGCATCAAATGAAACTGCAATTTATTCATATCAGGATTATCAATACC
ATATTTTTGAAAAAGCCGTTTCTGTAATGAAGGAGAAAACTCACCGAGGCAGTTCCATAGGATGGCAAGA
TCCTGGTATCGGTCTGCGATTCCGACTCGTCCAACATCAATACAACCTATTAATTTCCCCTCGTCAAAAA
TAAGGTTATCAAGTGAGAAATCACCATGAGTGACGACTGAATCCGGTGAGAATGGCAAAAGTTTATGCAT
TTCTTTCCAGACTTGTTCAACAGGCCAGCCATTACGCTCGTCATCAAAATCACTCGCATCAACCAAACCG
TTATTCATTCGTGATTGCGCCTGAGCGAGACGAAATACGCGATCGCTGTTAAAAGGACAATTACAAACAG
GAATCGAATGCAACCGGCGCAGGAACACTGCCAGCGCATCAACAATATTTTCACCTGAATCAGGATATTC
TTCTAATACCTGGAATGCTGTTTTCCCGGGGATCGCAGTGGTGAGTAACCATGCATCATCAGGAGTACGG
ATAAAATGCTTGATGGTCGGAAGAGGCATAAATTCCGTCAGCCAGTTTAGTCTGACCATCTCATCTGTAA
CATCATTGGCAACGCTACCTTTGCCATGTTTCAGAAACAACTCTGGCGCATCGGGCTTCCCATACAATCG
ATAGATTGTCGCACCTGATTGCCCGACATTATCGCGAGCCCATTTATACCCATATAAATCAGCATCCATG
TTGGAATTTAATCGCGGCCTAGAGCAAGACGTTTCCCGTTGAATATGGCTCATAACACCCCTTGTATTAC
TGTTTATGTAAGCAGACAGTTTTATTGTTCATGACCAAAATCCCTTAACGTGAGTTTTCGTTCCACTGAG
CGTCAGACCCCGTAGAAAAGATCAAAGGATCTTCTTGAGATCCTTTTTTTCTGCGCGTAATCTGCTGCTT
GCAAACAAAAAAACCACCGCTACCAGCGGTGGTTTGTTTGCCGGATCAAGAGCTACCAACTCTTTTTCCG
AAGGTAACTGGCTTCAGCAGAGCGCAGATACCAAATACTGTTCTTCTAGTGTAGCCGTAGTTAGGCCACC
ACTTCAAGAACTCTGTAGCACCGCCTACATACCTCGCTCTGCTAATCCTGTTACCAGTGGCTGCTGCCAG
TGGCGATAAGTCGTGTCTTACCGGGTTGGACTCAAGACGATAGTTACCGGATAAGGCGCAGCGGTCGGGC
TGAACGGGGGGTTCGTGCACACAGCCCAGCTTGGAGCGAACGACCTACACCGAACTGAGATACCTACAGC
GTGAGCTATGAGAAAGCGCCACGCTTCCCGAAGGGAGAAAGGCGGACAGGTATCCGGTAAGCGGCAGGGT
CGGAACAGGAGAGCGCACGAGGGAGCTTCCAGGGGGAAACGCCTGGTATCTTTATAGTCCTGTCGGGTTT
CGCCACCTCTGACTTGAGCGTCGATTTTTGTGATGCTCGTCAGGGGGGCGGAGCCTATGGAAAAACGCCA
GCAACGCGGCCTTTTTACGGTTCCTGGCCTTTTGCTGGCCTTTTGCTCACATGTTCTTTCCTGCGTTATC
CCCTGATTCTGTGGATAACCGTATTACCGCCTTTGAGTGAGCTGATACCGCTCGCCGCAGCCGAACGACC
GAGCGCAGCGAGTCAGTGAGCGAGGAAGCGGAAGAGCGCCTGATGCGGTATTTTCTCCTTACGCATCTGT
GCGGTATTTCACACCGCAATGGTGCACTCTCAGTACAATCTGCTCTGATGCCGCATAGTTAAGCCAGTAT
ACACTCCGCTATCGCTACGTGACTGGGTCATGGCTGCGCCCCGACACCCGCCAACACCCGCTGACGCGCC
CTGACGGGCTTGTCTGCTCCCGGCATCCGCTTACAGACAAGCTGTGACCGTCTCCGGGAGCTGCATGTGT
CAGAGGTTTTCACCGTCATCACCGAAACGCGCGAGGCAGCTGCGGTAAAGCTCATCAGCGTGGTCGTGAA
GCGATTCACAGATGTCTGCCTGTTCATCCGCGTCCAGCTCGTTGAGTTTCTCCAGAAGCGTTAATGTCTG
GCTTCTGATAAAGCGGGCCATGTTAAGGGCGGTTTTTTCCTGTTTGGTCACTGATGCCTCCGTGTAAGGG
GGATTTCTGTTCATGGGGGTAATGATACCGATGAAACGAGAGAGGATGCTCACGATACGGGTTACTGATG
ATGAACATGCCCGGTTACTGGAACGTTGTGAGGGTAAACAACTGGCGGTATGGATGCGGCGGGACCAGAG
AAAAATCACTCAGGGTCAATGCCAGCGCTTCGTTAATACAGATGTAGGTGTTCCACAGGGTAGCCAGCAG
CATCCTGCGATGCAGATCCGGAACATAATGGTGCAGGGCGCTGACTTCCGCGTTTCCAGACTTTACGAAA
CACGGAAACCGAAGACCATTCATGTTGTTGCTCAGGTCGCAGACGTTTTGCAGCAGCAGTCGCTTCACGT
TCGCTCGCGTATCGGTGATTCATTCTGCTAACCAGTAAGGCAACCCCGCCAGCCTAGCCGGGTCCTCAAC
GACAGGAGCACGATCATGCGCACCCGTGGGGCCGCCATGCCGGCGATAATGGCCTGCTTCTCGCCGAAAC
GTTTGGTGGCGGGACCAGTGACGAAGGCTTGAGCGAGGGCGTGCAAGATTCCGAATACCGCAAGCGACAG
GCCGATCATCGTCGCGCTCCAGCGAAAGCGGTCCTCGCCGAAAATGACCCAGAGCGCTGCCGGCACCTGT
CCTACGAGTTGCATGATAAAGAAGACAGTCATAAGTGCGGCGACGATAGTCATGCCCCGCGCCCACCGGA
AGGAGCTGACTGGGTTGAAGGCTCTCAAGGGCATCGGTCGAGATCCCGGTGCCTAATGAGTGAGCTAACT
TACATTAATTGCGTTGCGCTCACTGCCCGCTTTCCAGTCGGGAAACCTGTCGTGCCAGCTGCATTAATGA
ATCGGCCAACGCGCGGGGAGAGGCGGTTTGCGTATTGGGCGCCAGGGTGGTTTTTCTTTTCACCAGTGAG
ACGGGCAACAGCTGATTGCCCTTCACCGCCTGGCCCTGAGAGAGTTGCAGCAAGCGGTCCACGCTGGTTT
GCCCCAGCAGGCGAAAATCCTGTTTGATGGTGGTTAACGGCGGGATATAACATGAGCTGTCTTCGGTATC
GTCGTATCCCACTACCGAGATATCCGCACCAACGCGCAGCCCGGACTCGGTAATGGCGCGCATTGCGCCC
AGCGCCATCTGATCGTTGGCAACCAGCATCGCAGTGGGAACGATGCCCTCATTCAGCATTTGCATGGTTT
GTTGAAAACCGGACATGGCACTCCAGTCGCCTTCCCGTTCCGCTATCGGCTGAATTTGATTGCGAGTGAG
ATATTTATGCCAGCCAGCCAGACGCAGACGCGCCGAGACAGAACTTAATGGGCCCGCTAACAGCGCGATT
TGCTGGTGACCCAATGCGACCAGATGCTCCACGCCCAGTCGCGTACCGTCTTCATGGGAGAAAATAATAC
TGTTGATGGGTGTCTGGTCAGAGACATCAAGAAATAACGCCGGAACATTAGTGCAGGCAGCTTCCACAGC
AATGGCATCCTGGTCATCCAGCGGATAGTTAATGATCAGCCCACTGACGCGTTGCGCGAGAAGATTGTGC
ACCGCCGCTTTACAGGCTTCGACGCCGCTTCGTTCTACCATCGACACCACCACGCTGGCACCCAGTTGAT
CGGCGCGAGATTTAATCGCCGCGACAATTTGCGACGGCGCGTGCAGGGCCAGACTGGAGGTGGCAACGCC
AATCAGCAACGACTGTTTGCCCGCCAGTTGTTGTGCCACGCGGTTGGGAATGTAATTCAGCTCCGCCATC
GCCGCTTCCACTTTTTCCCGCGTTTTCGCAGAAACGTGGCTGGCCTGGTTCACCACGCGGGAAACGGTCT
GATAAGAGACACCGGCATACTCTGCGACATCGTATAACGTTACTGGTTTCACATTCACCACCCTGAATTG
ACTCTCTTCCGGGCGCTATCATGCCATACCGCGAAAGGTTTTGCGCCATTCGATGGTGTCCGGGATCTCG
ACGCTCTCCCTTATGCGACTCCTGCATTAGGAAGCAGCCCAGTAGTAGGTTGAGGCCGTTGAGCACCGCC
GCCGCAAGGAATGGTGCATGCAAGGAGATGGCGCCCAACAGTCCCCCGGCCACGGGGCCTGCCACCATAC
CCACGCCGAAACAAGCGCTCATGAGCCCGAAGTGGCGAGCCCGATCTTCCCCATCGGTGATGTCGGCGAT
ATAGGCGCCAGCAACCGCACCTGTGGCGCCGGTGATGCCGGCCACGATGCGTCCGGCGTAGAGGATCGAG
ATCTCGATCCCGCGAAAT
